>Addgene plasmid #154344 | pSUI-SynP-CAPsg | addgene full sequence | sequence record 305976 | Addgene NGS Result
ATAACTCAAAAAATACGCCCGGTAGTGATCTTATTTCATTATGGTGAAAGTTGGAACCTCTTACGTGCCC
GATCAACTCGAGTGCCACCTGACGTCTAAGAAACCATTATTATCATGACATTAACCTATAAAAATAGGCG
TATCACGAGGCAGAATTTCAGATAAAAAAAATCCTTAGCTTTCGCTAAGGATGATTTCTGGAATTCGCGG
CCGCTTCTAGAGGAATTGTGAGCGGATAACAATTTTGACGGTGTGAGCGGATAACAGTACAGTGGATCCG
GCTAATATAGGGCAACTCCGTTTTAGAGCTAGAAATAGCAAGTTAAAATAAGGCTAGTCCGTTATCAACT
TGAAAAAGTGGCACCGAGTCGGTGCTTTTTTTACTAGTAGCGGCCGCTGCAGTGCTTCCTAATGCAGGAG
TCGCATAAGGGAGAGCGTCGAGATCCCGGACACCATCGAATGGCGCAAAACCTTTCGCGGTATGGCATGA
TAGCGCCCGGAAGAGAGTCAATTCAGGGTGGTGAATGTGAAACCAGTAACGTTATACGATGTCGCAGAGT
ATGCCGGTGTCTCTTATCAGACCGTTTCCCGCGTGGTGAACCAGGCCAGCCACGTTTCTGCGAAAACGCG
GGAAAAAGTGGAAGCGGCGATGGCGGAGCTGAATTACATTCCCAACCGCGTGGCACAACAACTGGCGGGC
AAACAGTCGTTGCTGATTGGCGTTGCCACCTCCAGTCTGGCCCTGCACGCGCCGTCGCAAATTGTCGCGG
CGATTAAATCTCGCGCCGATCAACTGGGTGCCAGCGTGGTGGTGTCGATGGTAGAACGAAGCGGCGTCGA
AGCCTGTAAAGCGGCGGTGCACAATCTTCTCGCGCAACGCGTCAGTGGGCTGATCATTAACTATCCGCTG
GATGACCAGGATGCCATTGCTGTGGAAGCTGCCTGCACTAATGTTCCGGCGTTATTTCTTGATGTCTCTG
ACCAGACACCCATCAACAGTATTATTTTCTCCCATGAAGACGGTACGCGACTGGGCGTGGAGCATCTGGT
CGCATTGGGTCACCAGCAAATCGCGCTGTTAGCGGGCCCATTAAGTTCTGTCTCGGCGCGTCTGCGTCTG
GCTGGCTGGCATAAATATCTCACTCGCAATCAAATTCAGCCGATAGCGGAACGGGAAGGCGACTGGAGTG
CCATGTCCGGTTTTCAACAAACCATGCAAATGCTGAATGAGGGCATCGTTCCCACTGCGATGCTGGTTGC
CAACGATCAGATGGCGCTGGGCGCAATGCGCGCCATTACCGAGTCCGGGCTGCGCGTTGGTGCGGATATC
TCGGTAGTGGGATACGACGATACCGAAGACAGCTCATGTTATATCCCGCCGTTAACCACCATCAAACAGG
ATTTTCGCCTGCTGGGGCAAACCAGCGTGGACCGCTTGCTGCAACTCTCTCAGGGCCAGGCGGTGAAGGG
CAATCAGCTGTTGCCCGTCTCACTGGTGAAAAGAAAAACCACCCTGGCGCCCAATACGCAAACCGCCTCT
CCCCGCGCGTTGGCCGATTCATTAATGCAGCTGGCACGACAGGTTTCCCGACTGGAAAGCGGGCAGTGAG
CGCAACGCAATTAATGTAAGTTAGCTCACTCATTAGGCACCGGGATCTCGACCGATGCCCTTGAGAGCCT
TCAACCCAGTCAGCTCCTTCCGGTGGGCGCGGGGCATGACTATCGTCGCCGCACTTATGAGATCTATTAA
TGAATCGGCCAACGCGCGGGGAGAGGCGGTTTGCGTATTGGGCGCTCTTCCGCTTCCTCGCTCACTGACT
CGCTGCGCTCGGTCGTTCGGCTGCGGCGAGCGGTATCAGCTCACTCAAAGGCGGTAATACGGTTATCCAC
AGAATCAGGGGATAACGCAGGAAAGAACATGTGAGCAAAAGGCCAGCAAAAGGCCAGGAACCGTAAAAAG
GCCGCGTTGCTGGCGTTTTTCCATAGGCTCCGCCCCCCTGACGAGCATCACAAAAATCGACGCTCAAGTC
AGAGGTGGCGAAACCCGACAGGACTATAAAGATACCAGGCGTTTCCCCCTGGAAGCTCCCTCGTGCGCTC
TCCTGTTCCGACCCTGCCGCTTACCGGATACCTGTCCGCCTTTCTCCCTTCGGGAAGCGTGGCGCTTTCT
CATAGCTCACGCTGTAGGTATCTCAGTTCGGTGTAGGTCGTTCGCTCCAAGCTGGGCTGTGTGCACGAAC
CCCCCGTTCAGCCCGACCGCTGCGCCTTATCCGGTAACTATCGTCTTGAGTCCAACCCGGTAAGACACGA
CTTATCGCCACCGGCAGCAGCCACTGGTAACAGGATTAGCAGAGCGAGGTATGTAGGCGGTGCTACAGAG
TTCTTGAAGTGGTGGCCTAACTACGGCTACACTAGAAGAACAGTATTTGGTATCTGCGCTCTGCTGAAGC
CAGTTACCTTCGGAAAAAGAGTTGGTAGCTCTTGATCCGGCAAACAAACCACCGCTGGTAGCGGTGGTTT
TTTTGTTTGCAAGCAGCAGATTACGCGCAGAAAAAAAGGATCTCAAGAAGATCCTTTGATCTTTTCTACG
GGGTCTGACGCTCAGTGGAACGAAAACTCACGTTAAGGGATTTTGGTCATGAGATTATCAAAAAGGATCT
TCACCTAGATCCTCTTAAATTAAAAATGAAGTTTTAAATCAATCTAAAGTATATATGAGTAAACTTGGTC
TGACAGTTACCAATGCTTAATCAGTGAGGCACCTATCTCAGCGATCTGTCTATTTCGTTCATCCATAGTT
GCCTGACTCCCCGTCGTGTAGATAACTACGATACGGGAGGGCTTACCATCTGGCTCCAGTGCTGCAATGA
TACCGCGAGAGTCGACAAATTACGCCCCGCCCTGCCACTCATCGCAGTACTGTTGTAATTCATTAAGCAT
TCTGCCGACATGGAAGCCATCACAAACGGCATGATGAACCTGAATCGCCAGCGGCATCAGCACCTTGTCG
CCTTGCGTATAATATTTGCCCATGGTGAAAACGGGGGCGAAGAAGTTGTCCATATTGGCCACGTTTAAAT
CAAAACTGGTGAAACTCACCCAGGGATTGGCTGAGACGAAAAACATATTCTCAATAAACCCTTTAGGGAA
ATAGGCCAGGTTTTCACCGTAACACGCCACATCTTGCGAATATATGTGTAGAAACTGCCGGAAATCGTCG
TGGTATTCACTCCAGAGCGATGAAAACGTTTCAGTTTGCTCATGGAAAACGGTGTAACAAGGGTGAACAC
TATCCCATATCACCAGCTCACCGTCTTTCATTGCCATACGAAATTCCGGATGAGCATTCATCAGGCGGGC
AAGAATGTGAATAAAGGCCGGATAAAACTTGTGCTTATTTTTCTTTACGGTCTTTAAAAAGGCCGTAATA
TCCAGCTGAACGGTCTGGTTATAGGTACATTGAGCAACTGACTGAAATGCCTCAAAATGTTCTTTACGAT
GCCATTGGGATATATCAACGGTGGTATATCCAGTGATTTTTTTCTCCATTTTAGCTTCCTTAGCTCCTGA
AAATCTCG
Features (pLannotate 1.2.2; 15 found; start..end, strand, type, name):
    155..198     -  terminator     bacterial terminator: putative bacterial transcription terminator
    201..222     +  misc_feature   BioBrick prefix: BioBrick prefix for parts that do not start with "ATG"
    226..242     +  protein_bind   lac operator: The lac repressor binds to the lac operator to inhibit transcription in E. coli. This inhibition can be relieved by adding lactose or isopropyl-β-D-thiogalactopyranoside (IPTG). lac repressor encoded by lacI
    300..375     +  misc_RNA       gRNA scaffold: guide RNA scaffold for the Streptococcus pyogenes CRISPR/Cas9 system
    382..402     +  misc_feature   BioBrick suffix: universal suffix for all parts
    403..441     +  CDS            TcR (fragment): tetracycline efflux protein; tet; confers resistance to tetracycline
    449..526     +  promoter       lacI promoter: lacI
    527..1609    +  CDS            lacI: lac repressor; lacI; The lac repressor binds to the lac operator to inhibit transcription in E. coli. This inhibition can be relieved by adding lactose or isopropyl-β-D-thiogalactopyranoside (IPTG).
   1622..1643    +  protein_bind   CAP binding site: CAP binding activates transcription in the presence of cAMP. E. coli catabolite activator protein
   1658..1740    +  CDS            TcR (fragment): tetracycline efflux protein; tet; confers resistance to tetracycline
   1746..1795    -  CDS            lacI (fragment): lac repressor; lacI; The lac repressor binds to the lac operator to inhibit transcription in E. coli. This inhibition can be relieved by adding lactose or isopropyl-β-D-thiogalactopyranoside (IPTG).
   1978..2566    -  rep_origin     ori: high-copy-number ColE1/pMB1/pBR322/pUC origin of replication
   2738..2880    -  CDS            bla(M) (fragment): β-lactamase lacking the signal sequence; bla(M); allows cytosolic expression of β-lactamase
   2893..3549    -  CDS            cat: CAT_ECOLX - Experimental evidence at protein level: Swiss-Prot protein existence level 1. This enzyme is an effector of chloramphenicol resistance in bacteria. From Escherichia coli. This protein is used as a marker in many commonly used cloning vectors, such as pACYC184.
   3550..69      -  promoter       cat promoter (across the origin): promoter of the E. coli cat gene encoding chloramphenicol acetyltransferase
