[The description below was written by a language model from this plasmid's Addgene catalogue record and pLannotate feature annotations shown in this document.]
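Description:
pSUI-SynP-CAPsg is a small (about 3.6 kb) high-copy bacterial plasmid for expressing a single guide RNA in E. coli, built by replacing the reporter of the parent vector pSUI-SynP-sfGFP with a guide cassette cloned between BamHI and PstI sites, both of which are retained. It replicates from a ColE1/pUC-type origin and is selected with chloramphenicol through a cat gene driven by its own promoter. Short annotated fragments of tetracycline-resistance, β-lactamase and lacI sequence appear to be non-functional remnants of earlier backbone assembly rather than working markers.

The payload sits in a BioBrick-style prefix/suffix frame and consists of a 20-nt spacer directed against the E. coli can gene fused to the Streptococcus pyogenes Cas9 guide RNA scaffold. The promoter itself is not annotated in the feature table; the name suggests a synthetic promoter ("SynP"), and a lac operator lies just upstream of the guide. Together with the full-length lacI gene and its native promoter carried on the same plasmid, this indicates that guide transcription is repressed by LacI and inducible with IPTG. A putative bacterial terminator lies upstream of the cassette on the opposite strand, likely insulating it from neighbouring transcription. No Cas9 or dCas9 gene is present, so the nuclease or its catalytically dead form must be supplied from another construct or the host strain.

According to the associated publication title, the plasmid is used for CRISPRi-mediated knockdown of can, described there as an essential gene, as part of a system for evaluating enzyme performance directly in cells.
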