Addgene plasmid #154344: pSUI-SynP-CAPsg
Purpose: Expression of the sgRNA targeting to the E. coli can gene
Depositing lab: I-Son Ng. Depositing organization: National Cheng Kung University. Publication: CRISPRi-mediated Programming Essential Gene can as a Direct Enzymatic Performance Evaluation & Determination (DEPEND) System. Tan SI, Yu PJ, Ng IS. Biotechnol Bioeng. 2020 May 27. doi: 10.1002/bit.27443. PubMed 32458463.
Backbone
  Vector backbone: pSUI-SynP-sfGFP
  Total vector size (bp): 3578
  Vector type: Bacterial Expression, CRISPR, Synthetic Biology
Growth in bacteria
  Bacterial resistance: Chloramphenicol, 25 μg/mL
  Growth temperature: 37°C
  Growth strain: DH5alpha
  Copy number: High Copy
Gene/Insert
  Gene/Insert name: CAP sgRNA
  gRNA/shRNA sequence: GGCTAATATAGGGCAACTCC
  Cloning method: Restriction Enzyme; 5′ cloning site BamHI (not destroyed); 3′ cloning site PstI (not destroyed)
  Sequencing primers: 5′ TGCCACCTGACGTCTAAGAA; 3′ ACTCTGCGACATCGTATAACG
Terms and licenses: Academic/Nonprofit Terms; Industry Terms: Not Available to Industry
How to cite: pSUI-SynP-CAPsg was a gift from I-Son Ng (Addgene plasmid # 154344 ; http://n2t.net/addgene:154344 ; RRID:Addgene_154344)
